>Addgene plasmid #86620 | pY036_ATP1A1_G5_Array | depositor full sequence | sequence record 168857 | pY036_ATP1A1_G5_Array sequence 8507 bps
CCTGCAGGCAGCTGCGCGCTCGCTCGCTCACTGAGGCCGCCCGGGCAAAGCCCGGGCGTCGGGCGACCTT
TGGTCGCCCGGCCTCAGTGAGCGAGCGAGCGCGCAGAGAGGGAGTGGCCAACTCCATCACTAGGGGTTCC
TGCGGCCTCTAGAGAGGGCCTATTTCCCATGATTCCTTCATATTTGCATATACGATACAAGGCTGTTAGA
GAGATAATTGGAATTAATTTGACTGTAAACACAAAGATATTAGTACAAAATACGTGACGTAGAAAGTAAT
AATTTCTTGGGTAGTTTGCAGTTTTAAAATTATGTTTTAAAATGGACTATCATATGCTTACCGTAACTTG
AAAGTATTTCGATTTCTTGGCTTTATATATCTTGTGGAAAGGACGAAACACCGTAATTTCTACTCTTGTA
GATGGGTCTTCGAGAAGACCTAATTTCTACTCTTGTAGATTAGTACACATCAGATATCTTCTCTTTTTTC
AATTGCATGAAGAATCTGCTTAGGGTTAGGCGTTTTGCGCTGCTTCGCGATGTACGGGCCAGATATACGC
GGGTACCCGTTACATAACTTACGGTAAATGGCCCGCCTGGCTGACCGCCCAACGACCCCCGCCCATTGAC
GTCAATAATGACGTATGTTCCCATAGTAACGCCAATAGGGACTTTCCATTGACGTCAATGGGTGGAGTAT
TTACGGTAAACTGCCCACTTGGCAGTACATCAAGTGTATCATATGCCAAGTACGCCCCCTATTGACGTCA
ATGACGGTAAATGGCCCGCCTGGCATTATGCCCAGTACATGACCTTATGGGACTTTCCTACTTGGCAGTA
CATCTACGTATTAGTCATCGCTATTACCATGGTCGAGGTGAGCCCCACGTTCTGCTTCACTCTCCCCATC
TCCCCCCCCTCCCCACCCCCAATTTTGTATTTATTTATTTTTTAATTATTTTGTGCAGCGATGGGGGCGG
GGGGGGGGGGGGGGCGCGCGCCAGGCGGGGCGGGGCGGGGCGAGGGGCGGGGCGGGGCGAGGCGGAGAGG
TGCGGCGGCAGCCAATCAGAGCGGCGCGCTCCGAAAGTTTCCTTTTATGGCGAGGCGGCGGCGGCGGCGG
CCCTATAAAAAGCGAAGCGCGCGGCGGGCGGGAGTCGCTGCGACGCTGCCTTCGCCCCGTGCCCCGCTCC
GCCGCCGCCTCGCGCCGCCCGCCCCGGCTCTGACTGACCGCGTTACTCCCACAGGTGAGCGGGCGGGACG
GCCCTTCTCCTCCGGGCTGTAATTAGCTGAGCAAGAGGTAAGGGTTTAAGGGATGGTTGGTTGGTGGGGT
ATTAATGTTTAATTACCTGGAGCACCTGCCTGAAATCACTTTTTTTCAGGTTGGACCGGCTAGCGTTTAA
ACTTAAGCTTGCCACCATGGCCCCAAAGAAGAAGCGGAAGGTCGGTATCCACGGAGTCCCAGCAGCCACA
CAGTTCGAGGGCTTTACCAACCTGTATCAGGTGAGCAAGACACTGCGGTTTGAGCTGATCCCACAGGGCA
AGACCCTGAAGCACATCCAGGAGCAGGGCTTCATCGAGGAGGACAAGGCCCGCAATGATCACTACAAGGA
GCTGAAGCCCATCATCGATCGGATCTACAAGACCTATGCCGACCAGTGCCTGCAGCTGGTGCAGCTGGAT
TGGGAGAACCTGAGCGCCGCCATCGACTCCTATAGAAAGGAGAAAACCGAGGAGACAAGGAACGCCCTGA
TCGAGGAGCAGGCCACATATCGCAATGCCATCCACGACTACTTCATCGGCCGGACAGACAACCTGACCGA
TGCCATCAATAAGAGACACGCCGAGATCTACAAGGGCCTGTTCAAGGCCGAGCTGTTTAATGGCAAGGTG
CTGAAGCAGCTGGGCACCGTGACCACAACCGAGCACGAGAACGCCCTGCTGCGGAGCTTCGACAAGTTTA
CAACCTACTTCTCCGGCTTTTATGAGAACAGGAAGAACGTGTTCAGCGCCGAGGATATCAGCACAGCCAT
CCCACACCGCATCGTGCAGGACAACTTCCCCAAGTTTAAGGAGAATTGTCACATCTTCACACGCCTGATC
ACCGCCGTGCCCAGCCTGCGGGAGCACTTTGAGAACGTGAAGAAGGCCATCGGCATCTTCGTGAGCACCT
CCATCGAGGAGGTGTTTTCCTTCCCTTTTTATAACCAGCTGCTGACACAGACCCAGATCGACCTGTATAA
CCAGCTGCTGGGAGGAATCTCTCGGGAGGCAGGCACCGAGAAGATCAAGGGCCTGAACGAGGTGCTGAAT
CTGGCCATCCAGAAGAATGATGAGACAGCCCACATCATCGCCTCCCTGCCACACAGATTCATCCCCCTGT
TTAAGCAGATCCTGTCCGATAGGAACACCCTGTCTTTCATCCTGGAGGAGTTTAAGAGCGACGAGGAAGT
GATCCAGTCCTTCTGCAAGTACAAGACACTGCTGAGAAACGAGAACGTGCTGGAGACAGCCGAGGCCCTG
TTTAACGAGCTGAACAGCATCGACCTGACACACATCTTCATCAGCCACAAGAAGCTGGAGACAATCAGCA
GCGCCCTGTGCGACCACTGGGATACACTGAGGAATGCCCTGTATGAGCGGAGAATCTCCGAGCTGACAGG
CAAGATCACCAAGTCTGCCAAGGAGAAGGTGCAGCGCAGCCTGAAGCACGAGGATATCAACCTGCAGGAG
ATCATCTCTGCCGCAGGCAAGGAGCTGAGCGAGGCCTTCAAGCAGAAAACCAGCGAGATCCTGTCCCACG
CACACGCCGCCCTGGATCAGCCACTGCCTACAACCCTGAAGAAGCAGGAGGAGAAGGAGATCCTGAAGTC
TCAGCTGGACAGCCTGCTGGGCCTGTACCACCTGCTGGACTGGTTTGCCGTGGATGAGTCCAACGAGGTG
GACCCCGAGTTCTCTGCCCGGCTGACCGGCATCAAGCTGGAGATGGAGCCTTCTCTGAGCTTCTACAACA
AGGCCAGAAATTATGCCACCAAGAAGCCCTACTCCGTGGAGAAGTTCAAGCTGAACTTTCAGATGCCTAC
ACTGGCCTCTGGCTGGGACGTGAATAAGGAGAAGAACAATGGCGCCATCCTGTTTGTGAAGAACGGCCTG
TACTATCTGGGCATCATGCCAAAGCAGAAGGGCAGGTATAAGGCCCTGAGCTTCGAGCCCACAGAGAAAA
CCAGCGAGGGCTTTGATAAGATGTACTATGACTACTTCCCTGATGCCGCCAAGATGATCCCAAAGTGCAG
CACCCAGCTGAAGGCCGTGACAGCCCACTTTCAGACCCACACAACCCCCATCCTGCTGTCCAACAATTTC
ATCGAGCCTCTGGAGATCACAAAGGAGATCTACGACCTGAACAATCCTGAGAAGGAGCCAAAGAAGTTTC
AGACAGCCTACGCCAAGAAAACCGGCGACCAGAAGGGCTACAGAGAGGCCCTGTGCAAGTGGATCGACTT
CACAAGGGATTTTCTGTCCAAGTATACCAAGACAACCTCTATCGATCTGTCTAGCCTGCGGCCATCCTCT
CAGTATAAGGACCTGGGCGAGTACTATGCCGAGCTGAATCCCCTGCTGTACCACATCAGCTTCCAGAGAA
TCGCCGAGAAGGAGATCATGGATGCCGTGGAGACAGGCAAGCTGTACCTGTTCCAGATCTATAACAAGGA
CTTTGCCAAGGGCCACCACGGCAAGCCTAATCTGCACACACTGTATTGGACCGGCCTGTTTTCTCCAGAG
AACCTGGCCAAGACAAGCATCAAGCTGAATGGCCAGGCCGAGCTGTTCTACCGCCCTAAGTCCAGGATGA
AGAGGATGGCACACCGGCTGGGAGAGAAGATGCTGAACAAGAAGCTGAAGGATCAGAAAACCCCAATCCC
CGACACCCTGTACCAGGAGCTGTACGACTATGTGAATCACAGACTGTCCCACGACCTGTCTGATGAGGCC
AGGGCCCTGCTGCCCAACGTGATCACCAAGGAGGTGTCTCACGAGATCATCAAGGATAGGCGCTTTACCA
GCGACAAGTTCTTTTTCCACGTGCCTATCACACTGAACTATCAGGCCGCCAATTCCCCATCTAAGTTCAA
CCAGAGGGTGAATGCCTACCTGAAGGAGCACCCCGAGACACCTATCATCGGCATCGATCGGGGCGAGAGA
AACCTGATCTATATCACAGTGATCGACTCCACCGGCAAGATCCTGGAGCAGCGGAGCCTGAACACCATCC
AGCAGTTTGATTACCAGAAGAAGCTGGACAACAGGGAGAAGGAGAGGGTGGCAGCAAGGCAGGCCTGGTC
TGTGGTGGGCACAATCAAGGATCTGAAGCAGGGCTATCTGAGCCAGGTCATCCACGAGATCGTGGACCTG
ATGATCCACTACCAGGCCGTGGTGGTGCTGGAGAACCTGAATTTCGGCTTTAAGAGCAAGAGGACCGGCA
TCGCCGAGAAGGCCGTGTACCAGCAGTTCGAGAAGATGCTGATCGATAAGCTGAATTGCCTGGTGCTGAA
GGACTATCCAGCAGAGAAAGTGGGAGGCGTGCTGAACCCATACCAGCTGACAGACCAGTTCACCTCCTTT
GCCAAGATGGGCACCCAGTCTGGCTTCCTGTTTTACGTGCCTGCCCCATATACATCTAAGATCGATCCCC
TGACCGGCTTCGTGGACCCCTTCGTGTGGAAAACCATCAAGAATCACGAGAGCCGCAAGCACTTCCTGGA
GGGCTTCGACTTTCTGCACTACGACGTGAAAACCGGCGACTTCATCCTGCACTTTAAGATGAACAGAAAT
CTGTCCTTCCAGAGGGGCCTGCCCGGCTTTATGCCTGCATGGGATATCGTGTTCGAGAAGAACGAGACAC
AGTTTGACGCCAAGGGCACCCCTTTCATCGCCGGCAAGAGAATCGTGCCAGTGATCGAGAATCACAGATT
CACCGGCAGATACCGGGACCTGTATCCTGCCAACGAGCTGATCGCCCTGCTGGAGGAGAAGGGCATCGTG
TTCAGGGATGGCTCCAACATCCTGCCAAAGCTGCTGGAGAATGACGATTCTCACGCCATCGACACCATGG
TGGCCCTGATCCGCAGCGTGCTGCAGATGCGGAACTCCAATGCCGCCACAGGCGAGGACTATATCAACAG
CCCCGTGCGCGATCTGAATGGCGTGTGCTTCGACTCCCGGTTTCAGAACCCAGAGTGGCCCATGGACGCC
GATGCCAATGGCGCCTACCACATCGCCCTGAAGGGCCAGCTGCTGCTGAATCACCTGAAGGAGAGCAAGG
ATCTGAAGCTGCAGAACGGCATCTCCAATCAGGACTGGCTGGCCTACATCCAGGAGCTGCGCAACAAAAG
GCCGGCGGCCACGAAAAAGGCCGGCCAGGCAAAAAAGAAAAAGGGATCCTACCCATACGATGTTCCAGAT
TACGCTTATCCCTACGACGTGCCTGATTATGCATACCCATATGATGTCCCCGACTATGCCTAAGAATTCC
TAGAGCTCGCTGATCAGCCTCGACTGTGCCTTCTAGTTGCCAGCCATCTGTTGTTTGCCCCTCCCCCGTG
CCTTCCTTGACCCTGGAAGGTGCCACTCCCACTGTCCTTTCCTAATAAAATGAGGAAATTGCATCGCATT
GTCTGAGTAGGTGTCATTCTATTCTGGGGGGTGGGGTGGGGCAGGACAGCAAGGGGGAGGATTGGGAAGA
GAATAGCAGGCATGCTGGGGAGCGGCCGCAGGAACCCCTAGTGATGGAGTTGGCCACTCCCTCTCTGCGC
GCTCGCTCGCTCACTGAGGCCGGGCGACCAAAGGTCGCCCGACGCCCGGGCTTTGCCCGGGCGGCCTCAG
TGAGCGAGCGAGCGCGCAGCTGCCTGCAGGGGCGCCTGATGCGGTATTTTCTCCTTACGCATCTGTGCGG
TATTTCACACCGCATA
[142 nt withheld, positions 5967-6108]
C
[141 nt withheld, positions 6110-6250]
CCTTTGACGTTGGAGTCCACGTTCTTT
[37 nt withheld, positions 6278-6314]
ACCCTATCTCGGGCTATTCTTTTGATTTATAAGGGATTTTGCCGATTTCGGCCTATTGGTTAAAAAATGA
GCTGATTTAACAAAAATTTAACGCGAATTTTAACAAAATATTAACGTTTACAATTTTATGGTGCACTCTC
AGTACAATCTGCTCTGATGCCGCATAGTTAAGCCAGCCCCGACACCCGCCAACACCCGCTGACGCGCCCT
GACGGGCTTGTCTGCTCCCGGCATCCGCTTACAGACAAGCTGTGACCGTCTCCGGGAGCTGCATGTGTCA
GAGGTTTTCACCGTCATCACCGAAACGCGCGAGACGAAAGGGCCTCGTGATACGCCTATTTTTATAGGTT
AATGTCATGATAATAATGGTTTCTTAGACGTCAGGTGGCACTTTTCGGGGAAATGTGCGCGGAACCCCTA
TTTGTTTATTTTTCTAAATACATTCAAATATGTATCCGCTCATGAGACAATAACCCTGATAAATGCTTCA
ATAATATTGAAAAAGGAAGAGTATGAGTATTCAACATTTCCGTGTCGCCCTTATTCCCTTTTTTGCGGCA
TTTTGCCTTCCTGTTTTTGCTCACCCAGAAACGCTGGTGAAAGTAAAAGATGCTGAAGATCAGTTGGGTG
CACGAGTGGGTTACATCGAACTGGATCTCAACAGCGGTAAGATCCTTGAGAGTTTTCGCCCCGAAGAACG
TTTTCCAATGATGAGCACTTTTAAAGTTCTGCTATGTGGCGCGGTATTATCCCGTATTGACGCCGGGCAA
GAGCAACTCGGTCGCCGCATACACTATTCTCAGAATGACTTGGTTGAGTACTCACCAGTCACAGAAAAGC
ATCTTACGGATGGCATGACAGTAAGAGAATTATGCAGTGCTGCCATAACCATGAGTGATAACACTGCGGC
CAACTTACTTCTGACAACGATCGGAGGACCGAAGGAGCTAACCGCTTTTTTGCACAACATGGGGGATCAT
GTAACTCGCCTTGATCGTTGGGAACCGGAGCTGAATGAAGCCATACCAAACGACGAGCGTGACACCACGA
TGCCTGTAGCAATGGCAACAACGTTGCGCAAACTATTAACTGGCGAACTACTTACTCTAGCTTCCCGGCA
ACAATTAATAGACTGGATGGAGGCGGATAAAGTTGCAGGACCACTTCTGCGCTCGGCCCTTCCGGCTGGC
TGGTTTATTGCTGATAAATCTGGAGCCGGTGAGCGTGGAAGCCGCGGTATCATTGCAGCACTGGGGCCAG
ATGGTAAGCCCTCCCGTATCGTAGTTATCTACACGACGGGGAGTCAGGCAACTATGGATGAACGAAATAG
ACAGATCGCTGAGATAGGTGCCTCACTGATTAAGCATTGGTAACTGTCAGACCAAGTTTACTCATATATA
CTTTAGATTGATTTAAAACTTCATTTTTAATTTAAAAGGATCTAGGTGAAGATCCTTTTTGATAATCTCA
TGACCAAAATCCCTTAACGTGAGTTTTCGTTCCACTGAGCGTCAGACCCCGTAGAAAAGATCAAAGGATC
TTCTTGAGATCCTTTTTTTCTGCGCGTAATCTGCTGCTTGCAAACAAAAAAACCACCGCTACCAGCGGTG
GTTTGTTTGCCGGATCAAGAGCTACCAACTCTTTTTCCGAAGGTAACTGGCTTCAGCAGAGCGCAGATAC
CAAATACTGTCCTTCTAGTGTAGCCGTAGTTAGGCCACCACTTCAAGAACTCTGTAGCACCGCCTACATA
CCTCGCTCTGCTAATCCTGTTACCAGTGGCTGCTGCCAGTGGCGATAAGTCGTGTCTTACCGGGTTGGAC
TCAAGACGATAGTTACCGGATAAGGCGCAGCGGTCGGGCTGAACGGGGGGTTCGTGCACACAGCCCAGCT
TGGAGCGAACGACCTACACCGAACTGAGATACCTACAGCGTGAGCTATGAGAAAGCGCCACGCTTCCCGA
AGGGAGAAAGGCGGACAGGTATCCGGTAAGCGGCAGGGTCGGAACAGGAGAGCGCACGAGGGAGCTTCCA
GGGGGAAACGCCTGGTATCTTTATAGTCCTGTCGGGTTTCGCCACCTCTGACTTGAGCGTCGATTTTTGT
GATGCTCGTCAGGGGGGCGGAGCCTATGGAAAAACGCCAGCAACGCGGCCTTTTTACGGTTCCTGGCCTT
TTGCTGGCCTTTTGCTCACATGT
Features (pLannotate 1.2.2; 17 found; start..end, strand, type, name):
      1..141     -  repeat_region  AAV2 ITR: inverted terminal repeat of adeno-associated virus serotype 2 inverted
    154..394     +  promoter       U6 promoter: RNA polymerase III promoter for human U6 snRNA
    568..871     +  enhancer       CMV enhancer: human cytomegalovirus immediate early enhancer
    873..1150    +  promoter       chicken β-actin promoter: No description available
   1151..1379    +  intron         hybrid intron: hybrid between chicken β-actin (CBA) and minute virus of mice (MMV) introns (Gray et al., 2011)
   1468..5385    +  CDS            AsCpf1: CRISPR-associated protein from Acidaminococcus sp. BV3L6 (Zetsche et al., 2015)
   5386..5433    +  CDS            nucleoplasmin NLS: bipartite nuclear localization signal from nucleoplasmin
   5440..5520    +  CDS            3xHA: three tandem HA epitope tags
   5554..5665    +  polyA_signal   bGH poly(A) signal: bovine growth hormone polyadenylation signal
   5770..5910    +  repeat_region  AAV2 ITR: inverted terminal repeat of adeno-associated virus serotype 2 inverted
   5915..5966    -  misc_feature   bom (fragment): basis of mobility region from pBR322
   5985..6365    +  rep_origin     M13 ori (sequence partly withheld): M13 bacteriophage origin of replication; arrow indicates direction of (+) strand synthesis
   6441..6490    -  misc_feature   bom (fragment): basis of mobility region from pBR322
   6592..6627    -  CDS            rop (fragment): Rop protein, which maintains plasmids at low copy number; rop
   6722..6826    +  promoter       AmpR promoter: bla
   6827..7687    +  CDS            AmpR: β-lactamase; bla; confers resistance to ampicillin, carbenicillin, and related antibiotics
   7858..8446    +  rep_origin     ori: high-copy-number ColE1/pMB1/pBR322/pUC origin of replication
