[The description below was written by a language model from this plasmid's Addgene catalogue record and pLannotate feature annotations shown in this document.]
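Description:
pY036_ATP1A1_G5_Array is an 8,507 bp mammalian expression and CRISPR plasmid built on the pY036-U6-crRNA(BbsI)-CBh-AsCpf1 backbone. It delivers both the AsCpf1 nuclease and a two-guide crRNA array from a single vector. It is propagated in E. coli under ampicillin selection (AmpR with its own promoter) using a ColE1/pUC-type origin. The catalogue lists it as low copy, although the annotated origin is of the high-copy type and only fragments of rop and bom are present. An M13 phage origin is also annotated in the backbone.

The payload has two expression units. A human U6 RNA polymerase III promoter drives a crRNA array that already contains the G5 guide against ATP1A1, followed by a position where oligos for a user-specified second guide are cloned via BbsI sites. Cpf1 processes its own pre-crRNA, so a single transcript can supply both guides. Downstream, the CBh promoter (CMV enhancer, chicken β-actin promoter and a hybrid intron) drives AsCpf1 from Acidaminococcus sp. BV3L6. The nuclease is fused at its C terminus to a nucleoplasmin bipartite NLS and a 3xHA epitope tag for detection, and the unit ends in a bGH polyadenylation signal. AAV2 inverted terminal repeats flank the whole U6–AsCpf1 cassette. However, the record describes the plasmid only as an expression vector and does not state any use for AAV packaging.

The construct is intended for marker-free co-selection in human cells. Editing of ATP1A1, which encodes the Na+/K+ ATPase subunit targeted by ouabain, through HDR allows ouabain selection. This selection enriches for cells that have also been modified at the second, user-chosen locus.
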