Addgene plasmid #86620: pY036_ATP1A1_G5_Array
Purpose: Vector for expression of a CRISPR/AsCpf1 array containing the ATP1A1 G5 guide in combination with a user-specified guide. Cloning of oligos for the second guide using BbsI sites. PY036-like plasmid
Depositing lab: Yannick Doyon. Depositing organization: Universite Laval. Publication: Marker-free coselection for CRISPR-driven genome editing in human cells. Agudelo D, Duringer A, Bozoyan L, Huard CC, Carter S, Loehr J, Synodinou D, Drouin M, Salsman J, Dellaire G, Laganiere J, Doyon Y. Nat Methods. 2017 Apr 17. doi: 10.1038/nmeth.4265. PubMed 28417998.
Backbone
  Vector backbone: pY036-U6-crRNA(BbsI)-CBh-AsCpf1
  Total vector size (bp): 8507
  Vector type: Mammalian Expression, CRISPR ; Co-selection via HDR using ouabain
Growth in bacteria
  Bacterial resistance: Ampicillin, 100 μg/mL
  Growth temperature: 37°C
  Growth strain: DH5alpha
  Copy number: Low Copy
Gene/Insert
  Gene/Insert name: ATP1A1 G5 crRNA + user-specified crRNA + AsCpf1-3xHA (alt names: hAsCpf1; Cpf1)
  Species: Acidaminococcus_sp_BV3L6
  Insert size (bp): 8507
  Promoter: CBh
  Tag / fusion protein: 3xHA (C terminal on insert)
  Cloning method: Restriction Enzyme; 5′ cloning site NheI (not destroyed); 3′ cloning site EcoRI (not destroyed)
  Sequencing primers: 5′ agggatggttggttggtggg; 3′ CCAATCCTCCCCCTTGCTGT
Terms and licenses: Academic/Nonprofit Terms; Industry Terms: Not Available to Industry
How to cite: pY036_ATP1A1_G5_Array was a gift from Yannick Doyon (Addgene plasmid # 86620 ; http://n2t.net/addgene:86620 ; RRID:Addgene_86620)
