>Addgene plasmid #86620 | pY036_ATP1A1_G5_Array | addgene partial sequence | sequence record 172840 | Addgene Partial NGS Result
GGCGGGAGTCGCTGCGCGCTGCCTTCGCCCCGTGCCCCGCTCCGCCGCCGCCTCGCGCCGCCCGCCCCGG
CTCTGACTGACCGCGTTACTCCCACAGGTGAGCGGGCGGGACGGCCCTTCTCCTCCGGGCTGTAATTAGC
TGAGCAAGAGGTAAGGGTTTAAGGGATGGTTGGTTGGTGGGGTATTAATGTTTAATTACCTGGAGCACCT
GCCTGAAATCACTTTTTTTCAGGTTGGACCGGCTAGCGTTTAAACTTAAGCTTGCCACCATGGCCCCAAA
GAAGAAGCGGAAGGTCGGTATCCACGGAGTCCCAGCAGCCACACAGTTCGAGGGCTTTACCAACCTGTAT
CAGGTGAGCAAGACACTGCGGTTTGAGCTGATCCCACAGGGCAAGACCCTGAAGCACATCCAGGAGCAGG
GCTTCATCGAGGAGGACAAGGCCCGCAATGATCACTACAAGGAGCTGAAGCCCATCATCGATCGGATCTA
CAAGACCTATGCCGACCAGTGCCTGCAGCTGGTGCAGCTGGATTGGGAGAACCTGAGCGCCGCCATCGAC
TCCTATAGAAAGGAGAAAACCGAGGAGACAAGGAACGCCCTGATCGAGGAGCAGGCCACATATCGCAATG
CCATCCACGACTACTTCATCGGCCGGACAGACAACCTGACCGATGCCATCAATAAGAGACACGCCGAGAT
CTACAAGGGCCTGTTCAAGGCCGAGCTGTTTAATGGCAAGGTGCTGAAGCAGCTGGGCACCGTGACCACA
ACCGAGCACGAGAACGCCCTGCTGCGGAGCTTCGACAAGTTTACAACCTACTTCTCCGGCTTTTATGAGA
ACAGGAAGAACGTGTTCAGCGCCGAGGATATCAGCACAGCCATCCCACACCGCATCGTGCAGGACAACTT
CCCCAAGTTTAAGGAGAATTGTCACATCTTCACACGCCTGATCACCGCCGTGCCCAGCCTGCGGGAGCAC
TTTGAGAACGTGAAGAAGGCCATCGGCATCTTCGTGAGCACCTCCATCGAGGAGGTGTTTTCCTTCCCTT
TTTATAACCAGCTGCTGACACAGACCCAGATCGACCTGTATAACCAGCTGCTGGGAGGAATCTCTCGGGA
GGCAGGCACCGAGAAGATCAAGGGCCTGAACGAGGTGCTGAATCTGGCCATCCAGAAGAATGATGAGACA
GCCCACATCATCGCCTCCCTGCCACACAGATTCATCCCCCTGTTTAAGCAGATCCTGTCCGATAGGAACA
CCCTGTCTTTCATCCTGGAGGAGTTTAAGAGCGACGAGGAAGTGATCCAGTCCTTCTGCAAGTACAAGAC
ACTGCTGAGAAACGAGAACGTGCTGGAGACAGCCGAGGCCCTGTTTAACGAGCTGAACAGCATCGACCTG
ACACACATCTTCATCAGCCACAAGAAGCTGGAGACAATCAGCAGCGCCCTGTGCGACCACTGGGATACAC
TGAGGAATGCCCTGTATGAGCGGAGAATCTCCGAGCTGACAGGCAAGATCACCAAGTCTGCCAAGGAGAA
GGTGCAGCGCAGCCTGAAGCACGAGGATATCAACCTGCAGGAGATCATCTCTGCCGCAGGCAAGGAGCTG
AGCGAGGCCTTCAAGCAGAAAACCAGCGAGATCCTGTCCCACGCACACGCCGCCCTGGATCAGCCACTGC
CTACAACCCTGAAGAAGCAGGAGGAGAAGGAGATCCTGAAGTCTCAGCTGGACAGCCTGCTGGGCCTGTA
CCACCTGCTGGACTGGTTTGCCGTGGATGAGTCCAACGAGGTGGACCCCGAGTTCTCTGCCCGGCTGACC
GGCATCAAGCTGGAGATGGAGCCTTCTCTGAGCTTCTACAACAAGGCCAGAAATTATGCCACCAAGAAGC
CCTACTCCGTGGAGAAGTTCAAGCTGAACTTTCAGATGCCTACACTGGCCTCTGGCTGGGACGTGAATAA
GGAGAAGAACAATGGCGCCATCCTGTTTGTGAAGAACGGCCTGTACTATCTGGGCATCATGCCAAAGCAG
AAGGGCAGGTATAAGGCCCTGAGCTTCGAGCCCACAGAGAAAACCAGCGAGGGCTTTGATAAGATGTACT
ATGACTACTTCCCTGATGCCGCCAAGATGATCCCAAAGTGCAGCACCCAGCTGAAGGCCGTGACAGCCCA
CTTTCAGACCCACACAACCCCCATCCTGCTGTCCAACAATTTCATCGAGCCTCTGGAGATCACAAAGGAG
ATCTACGACCTGAACAATCCTGAGAAGGAGCCAAAGAAGTTTCAGACAGCCTACGCCAAGAAAACCGGCG
ACCAGAAGGGCTACAGAGAGGCCCTGTGCAAGTGGATCGACTTCACAAGGGATTTTCTGTCCAAGTATAC
CAAGACAACCTCTATCGATCTGTCTAGCCTGCGGCCATCCTCTCAGTATAAGGACCTGGGCGAGTACTAT
GCCGAGCTGAATCCCCTGCTGTACCACATCAGCTTCCAGAGAATCGCCGAGAAGGAGATCATGGATGCCG
TGGAGACAGGCAAGCTGTACCTGTTCCAGATCTATAACAAGGACTTTGCCAAGGGCCACCACGGCAAGCC
TAATCTGCACACACTGTATTGGACCGGCCTGTTTTCTCCAGAGAACCTGGCCAAGACAAGCATCAAGCTG
AATGGCCAGGCCGAGCTGTTCTACCGCCCTAAGTCCAGGATGAAGAGGATGGCACACCGGCTGGGAGAGA
AGATGCTGAACAAGAAGCTGAAGGATCAGAAAACCCCAATCCCCGACACCCTGTACCAGGAGCTGTACGA
CTATGTGAATCACAGACTGTCCCACGACCTGTCTGATGAGGCCAGGGCCCTGCTGCCCAACGTGATCACC
AAGGAGGTGTCTCACGAGATCATCAAGGATAGGCGCTTTACCAGCGACAAGTTCTTTTTCCACGTGCCTA
TCACACTGAACTATCAGGCCGCCAATTCCCCATCTAAGTTCAACCAGAGGGTGAATGCCTACCTGAAGGA
GCACCCCGAGACACCTATCATCGGCATCGATCGGGGCGAGAGAAACCTGATCTATATCACAGTGATCGAC
TCCACCGGCAAGATCCTGGAGCAGCGGAGCCTGAACACCATCCAGCAGTTTGATTACCAGAAGAAGCTGG
ACAACAGGGAGAAGGAGAGGGTGGCAGCAAGGCAGGCCTGGTCTGTGGTGGGCACAATCAAGGATCTGAA
GCAGGGCTATCTGAGCCAGGTCATCCACGAGATCGTGGACCTGATGATCCACTACCAGGCCGTGGTGGTG
CTGGAGAACCTGAATTTCGGCTTTAAGAGCAAGAGGACCGGCATCGCCGAGAAGGCCGTGTACCAGCAGT
TCGAGAAGATGCTGATCGATAAGCTGAATTGCCTGGTGCTGAAGGACTATCCAGCAGAGAAAGTGGGAGG
CGTGCTGAACCCATACCAGCTGACAGACCAGTTCACCTCCTTTGCCAAGATGGGCACCCAGTCTGGCTTC
CTGTTTTACGTGCCTGCCCCATATACATCTAAGATCGATCCCCTGACCGGCTTCGTGGACCCCTTCGTGT
GGAAAACCATCAAGAATCACGAGAGCCGCAAGCACTTCCTGGAGGGCTTCGACTTTCTGCACTACGACGT
GAAAACCGGCGACTTCATCCTGCACTTTAAGATGAACAGAAATCTGTCCTTCCAGAGGGGCCTGCCCGGC
TTTATGCCTGCATGGGATATCGTGTTCGAGAAGAACGAGACACAGTTTGACGCCAAGGGCACCCCTTTCA
TCGCCGGCAAGAGAATCGTGCCAGTGATCGAGAATCACAGATTCACCGGCAGATACCGGGACCTGTATCC
TGCCAACGAGCTGATCGCCCTGCTGGAGGAGAAGGGCATCGTGTTCAGGGATGGCTCCAACATCCTGCCA
AAGCTGCTGGAGAATGACGATTCTCACGCCATCGACACCATGGTGGCCCTGATCCGCAGCGTGCTGCAGA
TGCGGAACTCCAATGCCGCCACAGGCGAGGACTATATCAACAGCCCCGTGCGCGATCTGAATGGCGTGTG
CTTCGACTCCCGGTTTCAGAACCCAGAGTGGCCCATGGACGCCGATGCCAATGGCGCCTACCACATCGCC
CTGAAGGGCCAGCTGCTGCTGAATCACCTGAAGGAGAGCAAGGATCTGAAGCTGCAGAACGGCATCTCCA
ATCAGGACTGGCTGGCCTACATCCAGGAGCTGCGCAACAAAAGGCCGGCGGCCACGAAAAAGGCCGGCCA
GGCAAAAAAGAAAAAGGGATCCTACCCATACGATGTTCCAGATTACGCTTATCCCTACGACGTGCCTGAT
TATGCATACCCATATGATGTCCCCGACTATGCCTAAGAATTCCTAGAGCTCGCTGATCAGCCTCGACTGT
GCCTTCTAGTTGCCAGCCATCTGTTGTTTGCCCCTCCCCCGTGCCTTCCTTGACCCTGGAAGGTGCCACT
CCCACTGTCCTTTCCTAATAAAATGAGGAAATTGCATCGCATTGTCTGAGTAGGTGTCATTCTATTCTGG
GGGGTGGGGTGGGGCAGGACAGCAAGGGGGAGGATTGGGAAGAGAATAGCAGGCATGCTGGGGAGCGGCC
GCAGGAACCCCTAGTGATGGAGTTGGCCACTCCCTCTCTGCGCGCTCGCTCGCTCACTGAGGCCGGGCGA
CCAAAGGTCGCCCGACGCCCGGGCTTTGCCCGGGCGGCCTCAGTGAGCGAGCGAGCGCGCAGCTGCCTGC
AGGGGCGCCTGATGCGGTATTTTCTCCTTACGCATCTGTGCGGTATTTCACACCGCATA
[95 nt withheld, positions 4820-4914]
T
[46 nt withheld, positions 4916-4961]
C
[141 nt withheld, positions 4963-5103]
CCTTTGACGTTGGAGTCCACGTTCTTT
[37 nt withheld, positions 5131-5167]
ACTCTATCTCGGGCTATTCTTTTGATTTATAAGGGATTTTGCCGATTTCGGTCTATTGGTTAAAAAATGA
GCTGATTTAACAAAAATTTAACGCGAATTTTAACAAAATATTAACGTTTACAATTTTATGGTGCACTCTC
AGTACAATCTGCTCTGATGCCGCATAGTTAAGCCAGCCCCGACACCCGCCAACACCCGCTGACGCGCCCT
GACGGGCTTGTCTGCTCCCGGCATCCGCTTACAGACAAGCTGTGACCGTCTCCGGGAGCTGCATGTGTCA
GAGGTTTTCACCGTCATCACCGAAACGCGCGAGACGAAAGGGCCTCGTGATACGCCTATTTTTATAGGTT
AATGTCATGATAATAATGGTTTCTTAGACGTCAGGTGGCACTTTTCGGGGAAATGTGCGCGGAACCCCTA
TTTGTTTATTTTTCTAAATACATTCAAATATGTATCCGCTCATGAGACAATAACCCTGATAAATGCTTCA
ATAATATTGAAAAAGGAAGAGTATGAGTATTCAACATTTCCGTGTCGCCCTTATTCCCTTTTTTGCGGCA
TTTTGCCTTCCTGTTTTTGCTCACCCAGAAACGCTGGTGAAAGTAAAAGATGCTGAAGATCAGTTGGGTG
CACGAGTGGGTTACATCGAACTGGATCTCAACAGCGGTAAGATCCTTGAGAGTTTTCGCCCCGAAGAACG
TTTTCCAATGATGAGCACTTTTAAAGTTCTGCTATGTGGCGCGGTATTATCCCGTATTGACGCCGGGCAA
GAGCAACTCGGTCGCCGCATACACTATTCTCAGAATGACTTGGTTGAGTACTCACCAGTCACAGAAAAGC
ATCTTACGGATGGCATGACAGTAAGAGAATTATGCAGTGCTGCCATAACCATGAGTGATAACACTGCGGC
CAACTTACTTCTGACAACGATCGGAGGACCGAAGGAGCTAACCGCTTTTTTGCACAACATGGGGGATCAT
GTAACTCGCCTTGATCGTTGGGAACCGGAGCTGAATGAAGCCATACCAAACGACGAGCGTGACACCACGA
TGCCTGTAGCAATGGCAACAACGTTGCGCAAACTATTAACTGGCGAACTACTTACTCTAGCTTCCCGGCA
ACAATTAATAGACTGGATGGAGGCGGATAAAGTTGCAGGACCACTTCTGCGCTCGGCCCTTCCGGCTGGC
TGGTTTATTGCTGATAAATCTGGAGCCGGTGAGCGTGGAAGCCGCGGTATCATTGCAGCACTGGGGCCAG
ATGGTAAGCCCTCCCGTATCGTAGTTATCTACACGACGGGGAGTCAGGCAACTATGGATGAACGAAATAG
ACAGATCGCTGAGATAGGTGCCTCACTGATTAAGCATTGGTAACTGTCAGACCAAGTTTACTCATATATA
CTTTAGATTGATTTAAAACTTCATTTTTAATTTAAAAGGATCTAGGTGAAGATCCTTTTTGATAATCTCA
TGACCAAAATCCCTTAACGTGAGTTTTCGTTCCACTGAGCGTCAGACCCCGTAGAAAAGATCAAAGGATC
TTCTTGAGATCCTTTTTTTCTGCGCGTAATCTGCTGCTTGCAAACAAAAAAACCACCGCTACCAGCGGTG
GTTTGTTTGCCGGATCAAGAGCTACCAACTCTTTTTCCGAAGGTAACTGGCTTCAGCAGAGCGCAGATAC
CAAATACTGTTCTTCTAGTGTAGCCGTAGTTAGGCCACCACTTCAAGAACTCTGTAGCACCGCCTACATA
CCTCGCTCTGCTAATCCTGTTACCAGTGGCTGCTGCCAGTGGCGATAAGTCGTGTCTTACCGGGTTGGAC
TCAAGACGATAGTTACCGGATAAGGCGCAGCGGTCGGGCTGAACGGGGGGTTCGTGCACACAGCCCAGCT
TGGAGCGAACGACCTACACCGAACTGAGATACCTACAGCGTGAGCTATGAGAAAGCGCCACGCTTCCCGA
AGGGAGAAAGGCGGACAGGTATCCGGTAAGCGGCAGGGTCGGAACAGGAGAGCGCACGAGGGAGCTTCCA
GGGGGAAACGCCTGGTATCTTTATAGTCCTGTCGGGTTTCGCCACCTCTGACTTGAGCGTCGATTTTTGT
GATGCTCGTCAGGGGGGCGGAGCCTATGGAAAAACGCCAGCAACGCGGCCTTTTTACGGTTCCTGGCCTT
TTGCTGGCCTTTTGCTCACATGTCCTGCAGGCAGCTGCGCGCTCGCTCGCTCACTGAGGCCGCCCGGGCG
TCGGGCGACCTTTGGTCGCCCGGCCTCAGTGAGCGAGCGAGCGCGCAGAGAGGGAGTGGCCAACTCCATC
ACTAGGGGTYYCTGCGGCCTCTAGAGAGGGCCTATTTCCCATGATTCCTTCATATTTGCATATACGATAC
AAGGCTGTTAGAGAGATAATTGGAATTAATTTGACTGTAAACACAAAGATATTAGTACAAAATACGTGAC
GTAGAAAGTAATAATTTCTTGGGTAGTTTGCAGTTTTAAAATTATGTTTTAAAATGGACTATCATATGCT
TACCGTAACTTGAAAGTATTTCGATTTCTTGGCTTTATATATCTTGTGGAAAGGACGAAACACCGTAATT
TCTACTCTTGTAGATGGGTCTTCGAGAAGACCTAATTTCTACTCTTGTAGATTAGTACACATCAGATATC
TTCTCTTTTTTC
